>Addgene plasmid #135749 | PX330_MAF1_iso1_1 | depositor full sequence | sequence record 261949 | Full Sequence
GAGGGCCTATTTCCCATGATTCCTTCATATTTGCATATACGATACAAGGCTGTTAGAGAGATAATTGGAA
TTAATTTGACTGTAAACACAAAGATATTAGTACAAAATACGTGACGTAGAAAGTAATAATTTCTTGGGTA
GTTTGCAGTTTTAAAATTATGTTTTAAAATGGACTATCATATGCTTACCGTAACTTGAAAGTATTTCGAT
TTCTTGGCTTTATATATCTTGTGGAAAGGACGAAACACCGTATTTGATGAGGAGGAGCCGGTTTTAGAGC
TAGAAATAGCAAGTTAAAATAAGGCTAGTCCGTTATCAACTTGAAAAAGTGGCACCGAGTCGGTGCTTTT
TTGTTTTAGAGCTAGAAATAGCAAGTTAAAATAAGGCTAGTCCGTTTTTAGCGCGTGCGCCAATTCTGCA
GACAAATGGCTCTAGAGGTACCCGTTACATAACTTACGGTAAATGGCCCGCCTGGCTGACCGCCCAACGA
CCCCCGCCCATTGACGTCAATAGTAACGCCAATAGGGACTTTCCATTGACGTCAATGGGTGGAGTATTTA
CGGTAAACTGCCCACTTGGCAGTACATCAAGTGTATCATATGCCAAGTACGCCCCCTATTGACGTCAATG
ACGGTAAATGGCCCGCCTGGCATTGTGCCCAGTACATGACCTTATGGGACTTTCCTACTTGGCAGTACAT
CTACGTATTAGTCATCGCTATTACCATGGTCGAGGTGAGCCCCACGTTCTGCTTCACTCTCCCCATCTCC
CCCCCCTCCCCACCCCCAATTTTGTATTTATTTATTTTTTAATTATTTTGTGCAGCGATGGGGGCGGGGG
GGGGGGGGGGGCGCGCGCCAGGCGGGGCGGGGCGGGGCGAGGGGCGGGGCGGGGCGAGGCGGAGAGGTGC
GGCGGCAGCCAATCAGAGCGGCGCGCTCCGAAAGTTTCCTTTTATGGCGAGGCGGCGGCGGCGGCGGCCC
TATAAAAAGCGAAGCGCGCGGCGGGCGGGAGTCGCTGCGACGCTGCCTTCGCCCCGTGCCCCGCTCCGCC
GCCGCCTCGCGCCGCCCGCCCCGGCTCTGACTGACCGCGTTACTCCCACAGGTGAGCGGGCGGGACGGCC
CTTCTCCTCCGGGCTGTAATTAGCTGAGCAAGAGGTAAGGGTTTAAGGGATGGTTGGTTGGTGGGGTATT
AATGTTTAATTACCTGGAGCACCTGCCTGAAATCACTTTTTTTCAGGTTGGACCGGTGCCACCATGGACT
ATAAGGACCACGACGGAGACTACAAGGATCATGATATTGATTACAAAGACGATGACGATAAGATGGCCCC
AAAGAAGAAGCGGAAGGTCGGTATCCACGGAGTCCCAGCAGCCGACAAGAAGTACAGCATCGGCCTGGAC
ATCGGCACCAACTCTGTGGGCTGGGCCGTGATCACCGACGAGTACAAGGTGCCCAGCAAGAAATTCAAGG
TGCTGGGCAACACCGACCGGCACAGCATCAAGAAGAACCTGATCGGAGCCCTGCTGTTCGACAGCGGCGA
AACAGCCGAGGCCACCCGGCTGAAGAGAACCGCCAGAAGAAGATACACCAGACGGAAGAACCGGATCTGC
TATCTGCAAGAGATCTTCAGCAACGAGATGGCCAAGGTGGACGACAGCTTCTTCCACAGACTGGAAGAGT
CCTTCCTGGTGGAAGAGGATAAGAAGCACGAGCGGCACCCCATCTTCGGCAACATCGTGGACGAGGTGGC
CTACCACGAGAAGTACCCCACCATCTACCACCTGAGAAAGAAACTGGTGGACAGCACCGACAAGGCCGAC
CTGCGGCTGATCTATCTGGCCCTGGCCCACATGATCAAGTTCCGGGGCCACTTCCTGATCGAGGGCGACC
TGAACCCCGACAACAGCGACGTGGACAAGCTGTTCATCCAGCTGGTGCAGACCTACAACCAGCTGTTCGA
GGAAAACCCCATCAACGCCAGCGGCGTGGACGCCAAGGCCATCCTGTCTGCCAGACTGAGCAAGAGCAGA
CGGCTGGAAAATCTGATCGCCCAGCTGCCCGGCGAGAAGAAGAATGGCCTGTTCGGAAACCTGATTGCCC
TGAGCCTGGGCCTGACCCCCAACTTCAAGAGCAACTTCGACCTGGCCGAGGATGCCAAACTGCAGCTGAG
CAAGGACACCTACGACGACGACCTGGACAACCTGCTGGCCCAGATCGGCGACCAGTACGCCGACCTGTTT
CTGGCCGCCAAGAACCTGTCCGACGCCATCCTGCTGAGCGACATCCTGAGAGTGAACACCGAGATCACCA
AGGCCCCCCTGAGCGCCTCTATGATCAAGAGATACGACGAGCACCACCAGGACCTGACCCTGCTGAAAGC
TCTCGTGCGGCAGCAGCTGCCTGAGAAGTACAAAGAGATTTTCTTCGACCAGAGCAAGAACGGCTACGCC
GGCTACATTGACGGCGGAGCCAGCCAGGAAGAGTTCTACAAGTTCATCAAGCCCATCCTGGAAAAGATGG
ACGGCACCGAGGAACTGCTCGTGAAGCTGAACAGAGAGGACCTGCTGCGGAAGCAGCGGACCTTCGACAA
CGGCAGCATCCCCCACCAGATCCACCTGGGAGAGCTGCACGCCATTCTGCGGCGGCAGGAAGATTTTTAC
CCATTCCTGAAGGACAACCGGGAAAAGATCGAGAAGATCCTGACCTTCCGCATCCCCTACTACGTGGGCC
CTCTGGCCAGGGGAAACAGCAGATTCGCCTGGATGACCAGAAAGAGCGAGGAAACCATCACCCCCTGGAA
CTTCGAGGAAGTGGTGGACAAGGGCGCTTCCGCCCAGAGCTTCATCGAGCGGATGACCAACTTCGATAAG
AACCTGCCCAACGAGAAGGTGCTGCCCAAGCACAGCCTGCTGTACGAGTACTTCACCGTGTATAACGAGC
TGACCAAAGTGAAATACGTGACCGAGGGAATGAGAAAGCCCGCCTTCCTGAGCGGCGAGCAGAAAAAGGC
CATCGTGGACCTGCTGTTCAAGACCAACCGGAAAGTGACCGTGAAGCAGCTGAAAGAGGACTACTTCAAG
AAAATCGAGTGCTTCGACTCCGTGGAAATCTCCGGCGTGGAAGATCGGTTCAACGCCTCCCTGGGCACAT
ACCACGATCTGCTGAAAATTATCAAGGACAAGGACTTCCTGGACAATGAGGAAAACGAGGACATTCTGGA
AGATATCGTGCTGACCCTGACACTGTTTGAGGACAGAGAGATGATCGAGGAACGGCTGAAAACCTATGCC
CACCTGTTCGACGACAAAGTGATGAAGCAGCTGAAGCGGCGGAGATACACCGGCTGGGGCAGGCTGAGCC
GGAAGCTGATCAACGGCATCCGGGACAAGCAGTCCGGCAAGACAATCCTGGATTTCCTGAAGTCCGACGG
CTTCGCCAACAGAAACTTCATGCAGCTGATCCACGACGACAGCCTGACCTTTAAAGAGGACATCCAGAAA
GCCCAGGTGTCCGGCCAGGGCGATAGCCTGCACGAGCACATTGCCAATCTGGCCGGCAGCCCCGCCATTA
AGAAGGGCATCCTGCAGACAGTGAAGGTGGTGGACGAGCTCGTGAAAGTGATGGGCCGGCACAAGCCCGA
GAACATCGTGATCGAAATGGCCAGAGAGAACCAGACCACCCAGAAGGGACAGAAGAACAGCCGCGAGAGA
ATGAAGCGGATCGAAGAGGGCATCAAAGAGCTGGGCAGCCAGATCCTGAAAGAACACCCCGTGGAAAACA
CCCAGCTGCAGAACGAGAAGCTGTACCTGTACTACCTGCAGAATGGGCGGGATATGTACGTGGACCAGGA
ACTGGACATCAACCGGCTGTCCGACTACGATGTGGACCATATCGTGCCTCAGAGCTTTCTGAAGGACGAC
TCCATCGACAACAAGGTGCTGACCAGAAGCGACAAGAACCGGGGCAAGAGCGACAACGTGCCCTCCGAAG
AGGTCGTGAAGAAGATGAAGAACTACTGGCGGCAGCTGCTGAACGCCAAGCTGATTACCCAGAGAAAGTT
CGACAATCTGACCAAGGCCGAGAGAGGCGGCCTGAGCGAACTGGATAAGGCCGGCTTCATCAAGAGACAG
CTGGTGGAAACCCGGCAGATCACAAAGCACGTGGCACAGATCCTGGACTCCCGGATGAACACTAAGTACG
ACGAGAATGACAAGCTGATCCGGGAAGTGAAAGTGATCACCCTGAAGTCCAAGCTGGTGTCCGATTTCCG
GAAGGATTTCCAGTTTTACAAAGTGCGCGAGATCAACAACTACCACCACGCCCACGACGCCTACCTGAAC
GCCGTCGTGGGAACCGCCCTGATCAAAAAGTACCCTAAGCTGGAAAGCGAGTTCGTGTACGGCGACTACA
AGGTGTACGACGTGCGGAAGATGATCGCCAAGAGCGAGCAGGAAATCGGCAAGGCTACCGCCAAGTACTT
CTTCTACAGCAACATCATGAACTTTTTCAAGACCGAGATTACCCTGGCCAACGGCGAGATCCGGAAGCGG
CCTCTGATCGAGACAAACGGCGAAACCGGGGAGATCGTGTGGGATAAGGGCCGGGATTTTGCCACCGTGC
GGAAAGTGCTGAGCATGCCCCAAGTGAATATCGTGAAAAAGACCGAGGTGCAGACAGGCGGCTTCAGCAA
AGAGTCTATCCTGCCCAAGAGGAACAGCGATAAGCTGATCGCCAGAAAGAAGGACTGGGACCCTAAGAAG
TACGGCGGCTTCGACAGCCCCACCGTGGCCTATTCTGTGCTGGTGGTGGCCAAAGTGGAAAAGGGCAAGT
CCAAGAAACTGAAGAGTGTGAAAGAGCTGCTGGGGATCACCATCATGGAAAGAAGCAGCTTCGAGAAGAA
TCCCATCGACTTTCTGGAAGCCAAGGGCTACAAAGAAGTGAAAAAGGACCTGATCATCAAGCTGCCTAAG
TACTCCCTGTTCGAGCTGGAAAACGGCCGGAAGAGAATGCTGGCCTCTGCCGGCGAACTGCAGAAGGGAA
ACGAACTGGCCCTGCCCTCCAAATATGTGAACTTCCTGTACCTGGCCAGCCACTATGAGAAGCTGAAGGG
CTCCCCCGAGGATAATGAGCAGAAACAGCTGTTTGTGGAACAGCACAAGCACTACCTGGACGAGATCATC
GAGCAGATCAGCGAGTTCTCCAAGAGAGTGATCCTGGCCGACGCTAATCTGGACAAAGTGCTGTCCGCCT
ACAACAAGCACCGGGATAAGCCCATCAGAGAGCAGGCCGAGAATATCATCCACCTGTTTACCCTGACCAA
TCTGGGAGCCCCTGCCGCCTTCAAGTACTTTGACACCACCATCGACCGGAAGAGGTACACCAGCACCAAA
GAGGTGCTGGACGCCACCCTGATCCACCAGAGCATCACCGGCCTGTACGAGACACGGATCGACCTGTCTC
AGCTGGGAGGCGACAAAAGGCCGGCGGCCACGAAAAAGGCCGGCCAGGCAAAAAAGAAAAAGTAAGAATT
CCTAGAGCTCGCTGATCAGCCTCGACTGTGCCTTCTAGTTGCCAGCCATCTGTTGTTTGCCCCTCCCCCG
TGCCTTCCTTGACCCTGGAAGGTGCCACTCCCACTGTCCTTTCCTAATAAAATGAGGAAATTGCATCGCA
TTGTCTGAGTAGGTGTCATTCTATTCTGGGGGGTGGGGTGGGGCAGGACAGCAAGGGGGAGGATTGGGAA
GAGAATAGCAGGCATGCTGGGGAGCGGCCGCAGGAACCCCTAGTGATGGAGTTGGCCACTCCCTCTCTGC
GCGCTCGCTCGCTCACTGAGGCCGGGCGACCAAAGGTCGCCCGACGCCCGGGCTTTGCCCGGGCGGCCTC
AGTGAGCGAGCGAGCGCGCAGCTGCCTGCAGGGGCGCCTGATGCGGTATTTTCTCCTTACGCATCTGTGC
GGTATTTCACACCGCATA
[142 nt withheld, positions 5969-6110]
C
[141 nt withheld, positions 6112-6252]
CCTTTGACGTTGGAGTCCACGTTCTTT
[37 nt withheld, positions 6280-6316]
ACCCTATCTCGGGCTATTCTTTTGATTTATAAGGGATTTTGCCGATTTCGGCCTATTGGTTAAAAAATGA
GCTGATTTAACAAAAATTTAACGCGAATTTTAACAAAATATTAACGTTTACAATTTTATGGTGCACTCTC
AGTACAATCTGCTCTGATGCCGCATAGTTAAGCCAGCCCCGACACCCGCCAACACCCGCTGACGCGCCCT
GACGGGCTTGTCTGCTCCCGGCATCCGCTTACAGACAAGCTGTGACCGTCTCCGGGAGCTGCATGTGTCA
GAGGTTTTCACCGTCATCACCGAAACGCGCGAGACGAAAGGGCCTCGTGATACGCCTATTTTTATAGGTT
AATGTCATGATAATAATGGTTTCTTAGACGTCAGGTGGCACTTTTCGGGGAAATGTGCGCGGAACCCCTA
TTTGTTTATTTTTCTAAATACATTCAAATATGTATCCGCTCATGAGACAATAACCCTGATAAATGCTTCA
ATAATATTGAAAAAGGAAGAGTATGAGTATTCAACATTTCCGTGTCGCCCTTATTCCCTTTTTTGCGGCA
TTTTGCCTTCCTGTTTTTGCTCACCCAGAAACGCTGGTGAAAGTAAAAGATGCTGAAGATCAGTTGGGTG
CACGAGTGGGTTACATCGAACTGGATCTCAACAGCGGTAAGATCCTTGAGAGTTTTCGCCCCGAAGAACG
TTTTCCAATGATGAGCACTTTTAAAGTTCTGCTATGTGGCGCGGTATTATCCCGTATTGACGCCGGGCAA
GAGCAACTCGGTCGCCGCATACACTATTCTCAGAATGACTTGGTTGAGTACTCACCAGTCACAGAAAAGC
ATCTTACGGATGGCATGACAGTAAGAGAATTATGCAGTGCTGCCATAACCATGAGTGATAACACTGCGGC
CAACTTACTTCTGACAACGATCGGAGGACCGAAGGAGCTAACCGCTTTTTTGCACAACATGGGGGATCAT
GTAACTCGCCTTGATCGTTGGGAACCGGAGCTGAATGAAGCCATACCAAACGACGAGCGTGACACCACGA
TGCCTGTAGCAATGGCAACAACGTTGCGCAAACTATTAACTGGCGAACTACTTACTCTAGCTTCCCGGCA
ACAATTAATAGACTGGATGGAGGCGGATAAAGTTGCAGGACCACTTCTGCGCTCGGCCCTTCCGGCTGGC
TGGTTTATTGCTGATAAATCTGGAGCCGGTGAGCGTGGAAGCCGCGGTATCATTGCAGCACTGGGGCCAG
ATGGTAAGCCCTCCCGTATCGTAGTTATCTACACGACGGGGAGTCAGGCAACTATGGATGAACGAAATAG
ACAGATCGCTGAGATAGGTGCCTCACTGATTAAGCATTGGTAACTGTCAGACCAAGTTTACTCATATATA
CTTTAGATTGATTTAAAACTTCATTTTTAATTTAAAAGGATCTAGGTGAAGATCCTTTTTGATAATCTCA
TGACCAAAATCCCTTAACGTGAGTTTTCGTTCCACTGAGCGTCAGACCCCGTAGAAAAGATCAAAGGATC
TTCTTGAGATCCTTTTTTTCTGCGCGTAATCTGCTGCTTGCAAACAAAAAAACCACCGCTACCAGCGGTG
GTTTGTTTGCCGGATCAAGAGCTACCAACTCTTTTTCCGAAGGTAACTGGCTTCAGCAGAGCGCAGATAC
CAAATACTGTCCTTCTAGTGTAGCCGTAGTTAGGCCACCACTTCAAGAACTCTGTAGCACCGCCTACATA
CCTCGCTCTGCTAATCCTGTTACCAGTGGCTGCTGCCAGTGGCGATAAGTCGTGTCTTACCGGGTTGGAC
TCAAGACGATAGTTACCGGATAAGGCGCAGCGGTCGGGCTGAACGGGGGGTTCGTGCACACAGCCCAGCT
TGGAGCGAACGACCTACACCGAACTGAGATACCTACAGCGTGAGCTATGAGAAAGCGCCACGCTTCCCGA
AGGGAGAAAGGCGGACAGGTATCCGGTAAGCGGCAGGGTCGGAACAGGAGAGCGCACGAGGGAGCTTCCA
GGGGGAAACGCCTGGTATCTTTATAGTCCTGTCGGGTTTCGCCACCTCTGACTTGAGCGTCGATTTTTGT
GATGCTCGTCAGGGGGGCGGAGCCTATGGAAAAACGCCAGCAACGCGGCCTTTTTACGGTTCCTGGCCTT
TTGCTGGCCTTTTGCTCACATGT
Features (pLannotate 1.2.2; 18 found; start..end, strand, type, name):
      1..241     +  promoter       U6 promoter: RNA polymerase III promoter for human U6 snRNA
    271..346     +  misc_RNA       gRNA scaffold: guide RNA scaffold for the Streptococcus pyogenes CRISPR/Cas9 system
    353..396     +  misc_RNA       gRNA scaffold (fragment): guide RNA scaffold for the Streptococcus pyogenes CRISPR/Cas9 system
    443..728     +  enhancer       CMV enhancer: human cytomegalovirus immediate early enhancer; contains an 18-bp deletion relative to the standard CMV enhancer
    730..1007    +  promoter       chicken β-actin promoter: No description available
   1008..1236    +  intron         hybrid intron: hybrid between chicken β-actin (CBA) and minute virus of mice (MMV) introns (Gray et al., 2011)
   1374..2975    +  CDS            Cas9(N): N-terminal portion of Streptococcus pyogenes Cas9 (Zetsche et al., 2015)
   2976..5474    +  CDS            Cas9(C): C-terminal portion of Streptococcus pyogenes Cas9 (Zetsche et al., 2015)
   5475..5522    +  CDS            nucleoplasmin NLS: bipartite nuclear localization signal from nucleoplasmin
   5556..5667    +  polyA_signal   bGH poly(A) signal: bovine growth hormone polyadenylation signal
   5772..5912    +  repeat_region  AAV2 ITR: inverted terminal repeat of adeno-associated virus serotype 2 inverted
   5917..5968    -  misc_feature   bom (fragment): basis of mobility region from pBR322
   5987..6367    +  rep_origin     M13 ori (sequence partly withheld): M13 bacteriophage origin of replication; arrow indicates direction of (+) strand synthesis
   6443..6492    -  misc_feature   bom (fragment): basis of mobility region from pBR322
   6594..6629    -  CDS            rop (fragment): Rop protein, which maintains plasmids at low copy number; rop
   6724..6828    +  promoter       AmpR promoter: bla
   6829..7689    +  CDS            AmpR: β-lactamase; bla; confers resistance to ampicillin, carbenicillin, and related antibiotics
   7860..8448    +  rep_origin     ori: high-copy-number ColE1/pMB1/pBR322/pUC origin of replication
