>Addgene plasmid #135749 | PX330_MAF1_iso1_1 | addgene full sequence | sequence record 269945 | Addgene NGS Result
GGGGGGCGCGCGCCAGGCGGGGCGGGGCGGGGCGAGGGGCGGGGCGGGGCGAGGCGGAGAGGTGCGGCGG
CAGCCAATCAGAGCGGCGCGCTCCGAAAGTTTCCTTTTATGGCGAGGCGGCGGCGGCGGCGGCCCTATAA
AAAGCGAAGCGCGCGGCGGGCGGGAGTCGCTGCGCGCTGCCTTCGCCCCGTGCCCCGCTCCGCCGCCGCC
TCGCGCCGCCCGCCCCGGCTCTGACTGACCGCGTTACTCCCACAGGTGAGCGGGCGGGACGGCCCTTCTC
CTCCGGGCTGTAATTAGCTGAGCAAGAGGTAAGGGTTTAAGGGATGGTTGGTTGGTGGGGTATTAATGTT
TAATTACCTGGAGCACCTGCCTGAAATCACTTTTTTTCAGGTTGGACCGGTGCCACCATGGACTATAAGG
ACCACGACGGAGACTACAAGGATCATGATATTGATTACAAAGACGATGACGATAAGATGGCCCCAAAGAA
GAAGCGGAAGGTCGGTATCCACGGAGTCCCAGCAGCCGACAAGAAGTACAGCATCGGCCTGGACATCGGC
ACCAACTCTGTGGGCTGGGCCGTGATCACCGACGAGTACAAGGTGCCCAGCAAGAAATTCAAGGTGCTGG
GCAACACCGACCGGCACAGCATCAAGAAGAACCTGATCGGAGCCCTGCTGTTCGACAGCGGCGAAACAGC
CGAGGCCACCCGGCTGAAGAGAACCGCCAGAAGAAGATACACCAGACGGAAGAACCGGATCTGCTATCTG
CAAGAGATCTTCAGCAACGAGATGGCCAAGGTGGACGACAGCTTCTTCCACAGACTGGAAGAGTCCTTCC
TGGTGGAAGAGGATAAGAAGCACGAGCGGCACCCCATCTTCGGCAACATCGTGGACGAGGTGGCCTACCA
CGAGAAGTACCCCACCATCTACCACCTGAGAAAGAAACTGGTGGACAGCACCGACAAGGCCGACCTGCGG
CTGATCTATCTGGCCCTGGCCCACATGATCAAGTTCCGGGGCCACTTCCTGATCGAGGGCGACCTGAACC
CCGACAACAGCGACGTGGACAAGCTGTTCATCCAGCTGGTGCAGACCTACAACCAGCTGTTCGAGGAAAA
CCCCATCAACGCCAGCGGCGTGGACGCCAAGGCCATCCTGTCTGCCAGACTGAGCAAGAGCAGACGGCTG
GAAAATCTGATCGCCCAGCTGCCCGGCGAGAAGAAGAATGGCCTGTTCGGAAACCTGATTGCCCTGAGCC
TGGGCCTGACCCCCAACTTCAAGAGCAACTTCGACCTGGCCGAGGATGCCAAACTGCAGCTGAGCAAGGA
CACCTACGACGACGACCTGGACAACCTGCTGGCCCAGATCGGCGACCAGTACGCCGACCTGTTTCTGGCC
GCCAAGAACCTGTCCGACGCCATCCTGCTGAGCGACATCCTGAGAGTGAACACCGAGATCACCAAGGCCC
CCCTGAGCGCCTCTATGATCAAGAGATACGACGAGCACCACCAGGACCTGACCCTGCTGAAAGCTCTCGT
GCGGCAGCAGCTGCCTGAGAAGTACAAAGAGATTTTCTTCGACCAGAGCAAGAACGGCTACGCCGGCTAC
ATTGACGGCGGAGCCAGCCAGGAAGAGTTCTACAAGTTCATCAAGCCCATCCTGGAAAAGATGGACGGCA
CCGAGGAACTGCTCGTGAAGCTGAACAGAGAGGACCTGCTGCGGAAGCAGCGGACCTTCGACAACGGCAG
CATCCCCCACCAGATCCACCTGGGAGAGCTGCACGCCATTCTGCGGCGGCAGGAAGATTTTTACCCATTC
CTGAAGGACAACCGGGAAAAGATCGAGAAGATCCTGACCTTCCGCATCCCCTACTACGTGGGCCCTCTGG
CCAGGGGAAACAGCAGATTCGCCTGGATGACCAGAAAGAGCGAGGAAACCATCACCCCCTGGAACTTCGA
GGAAGTGGTGGACAAGGGCGCTTCCGCCCAGAGCTTCATCGAGCGGATGACCAACTTCGATAAGAACCTG
CCCAACGAGAAGGTGCTGCCCAAGCACAGCCTGCTGTACGAGTACTTCACCGTGTATAACGAGCTGACCA
AAGTGAAATACGTGACCGAGGGAATGAGAAAGCCCGCCTTCCTGAGCGGCGAGCAGAAAAAGGCCATCGT
GGACCTGCTGTTCAAGACCAACCGGAAAGTGACCGTGAAGCAGCTGAAAGAGGACTACTTCAAGAAAATC
GAGTGCTTCGACTCCGTGGAAATCTCCGGCGTGGAAGATCGGTTCAACGCCTCCCTGGGCACATACCACG
ATCTGCTGAAAATTATCAAGGACAAGGACTTCCTGGACAATGAGGAAAACGAGGACATTCTGGAAGATAT
CGTGCTGACCCTGACACTGTTTGAGGACAGAGAGATGATCGAGGAACGGCTGAAAACCTATGCCCACCTG
TTCGACGACAAAGTGATGAAGCAGCTGAAGCGGCGGAGATACACCGGCTGGGGCAGGCTGAGCCGGAAGC
TGATCAACGGCATCCGGGACAAGCAGTCCGGCAAGACAATCCTGGATTTCCTGAAGTCCGACGGCTTCGC
CAACAGAAACTTCATGCAGCTGATCCACGACGACAGCCTGACCTTTAAAGAGGACATCCAGAAAGCCCAG
GTGTCCGGCCAGGGCGATAGCCTGCACGAGCACATTGCCAATCTGGCCGGCAGCCCCGCCATTAAGAAGG
GCATCCTGCAGACAGTGAAGGTGGTGGACGAGCTCGTGAAAGTGATGGGCCGGCACAAGCCCGAGAACAT
CGTGATCGAAATGGCCAGAGAGAACCAGACCACCCAGAAGGGACAGAAGAACAGCCGCGAGAGAATGAAG
CGGATCGAAGAGGGCATCAAAGAGCTGGGCAGCCAGATCCTGAAAGAACACCCCGTGGAAAACACCCAGC
TGCAGAACGAGAAGCTGTACCTGTACTACCTGCAGAATGGGCGGGATATGTACGTGGACCAGGAACTGGA
CATCAACCGGCTGTCCGACTACGATGTGGACCATATCGTGCCTCAGAGCTTTCTGAAGGACGACTCCATC
GACAACAAGGTGCTGACCAGAAGCGACAAGAACCGGGGCAAGAGCGACAACGTGCCCTCCGAAGAGGTCG
TGAAGAAGATGAAGAACTACTGGCGGCAGCTGCTGAACGCCAAGCTGATTACCCAGAGAAAGTTCGACAA
TCTGACCAAGGCCGAGAGAGGCGGCCTGAGCGAACTGGATAAGGCCGGCTTCATCAAGAGACAGCTGGTG
GAAACCCGGCAGATCACAAAGCACGTGGCACAGATCCTGGACTCCCGGATGAACACTAAGTACGACGAGA
ATGACAAGCTGATCCGGGAAGTGAAAGTGATCACCCTGAAGTCCAAGCTGGTGTCCGATTTCCGGAAGGA
TTTCCAGTTTTACAAAGTGCGCGAGATCAACAACTACCACCACGCCCACGACGCCTACCTGAACGCCGTC
GTGGGAACCGCCCTGATCAAAAAGTACCCTAAGCTGGAAAGCGAGTTCGTGTACGGCGACTACAAGGTGT
ACGACGTGCGGAAGATGATCGCCAAGAGCGAGCAGGAAATCGGCAAGGCTACCGCCAAGTACTTCTTCTA
CAGCAACATCATGAACTTTTTCAAGACCGAGATTACCCTGGCCAACGGCGAGATCCGGAAGCGGCCTCTG
ATCGAGACAAACGGCGAAACCGGGGAGATCGTGTGGGATAAGGGCCGGGATTTTGCCACCGTGCGGAAAG
TGCTGAGCATGCCCCAAGTGAATATCGTGAAAAAGACCGAGGTGCAGACAGGCGGCTTCAGCAAAGAGTC
TATCCTGCCCAAGAGGAACAGCGATAAGCTGATCGCCAGAAAGAAGGACTGGGACCCTAAGAAGTACGGC
GGCTTCGACAGCCCCACCGTGGCCTATTCTGTGCTGGTGGTGGCCAAAGTGGAAAAGGGCAAGTCCAAGA
AACTGAAGAGTGTGAAAGAGCTGCTGGGGATCACCATCATGGAAAGAAGCAGCTTCGAGAAGAATCCCAT
CGACTTTCTGGAAGCCAAGGGCTACAAAGAAGTGAAAAAGGACCTGATCATCAAGCTGCCTAAGTACTCC
CTGTTCGAGCTGGAAAACGGCCGGAAGAGAATGCTGGCCTCTGCCGGCGAACTGCAGAAGGGAAACGAAC
TGGCCCTGCCCTCCAAATATGTGAACTTCCTGTACCTGGCCAGCCACTATGAGAAGCTGAAGGGCTCCCC
CGAGGATAATGAGCAGAAACAGCTGTTTGTGGAACAGCACAAGCACTACCTGGACGAGATCATCGAGCAG
ATCAGCGAGTTCTCCAAGAGAGTGATCCTGGCCGACGCTAATCTGGACAAAGTGCTGTCCGCCTACAACA
AGCACCGGGATAAGCCCATCAGAGAGCAGGCCGAGAATATCATCCACCTGTTTACCCTGACCAATCTGGG
AGCCCCTGCCGCCTTCAAGTACTTTGACACCACCATCGACCGGAAGAGGTACACCAGCACCAAAGAGGTG
CTGGACGCCACCCTGATCCACCAGAGCATCACCGGCCTGTACGAGACACGGATCGACCTGTCTCAGCTGG
GAGGCGACAAAAGGCCGGCGGCCACGAAAAAGGCCGGCCAGGCAAAAAAGAAAAAGTAAGAATTCCTAGA
GCTCGCTGATCAGCCTCGACTGTGCCTTCTAGTTGCCAGCCATCTGTTGTTTGCCCCTCCCCCGTGCCTT
CCTTGACCCTGGAAGGTGCCACTCCCACTGTCCTTTCCTAATAAAATGAGGAAATTGCATCGCATTGTCT
GAGTAGGTGTCATTCTATTCTGGGGGGTGGGGTGGGGCAGGACAGCAAGGGGGAGGATTGGGAAGAGAAT
AGCAGGCATGCTGGGGAGCGGCCGCAGGAACCCCTAGTGATGGAGTTGGCCACTCCCTCTCTGCGCGCTC
GCTCGCTCACTGAGGCCGGGCGACCAAAGGTCGCCCGACGCCCGGGCTTTGCCCGGGCGGCCTCAGTGAG
CGAGCGAGCGCGCAGCTGCCTGCAGGGGCGCCTGATGCGGTATTTTCTCCTTACGCATCTGTGCGGTATT
TCACACCGCATA
[95 nt withheld, positions 5123-5217]
T
[46 nt withheld, positions 5219-5264]
C
[141 nt withheld, positions 5266-5406]
CCTTTGACGTTGGAGTCCACGTTCTTT
[37 nt withheld, positions 5434-5470]
ACTCTATCTCGGGCTATTCTTTTGATTTATAAGGGATTTTGCCGATTTCGGTCTATTGGTTAAAAAATGA
GCTGATTTAACAAAAATTTAACGCGAATTTTAACAAAATATTAACGTTTACAATTTTATGGTGCACTCTC
AGTACAATCTGCTCTGATGCCGCATAGTTAAGCCAGCCCCGACACCCGCCAACACCCGCTGACGCGCCCT
GACGGGCTTGTCTGCTCCCGGCATCCGCTTACAGACAAGCTGTGACCGTCTCCGGGAGCTGCATGTGTCA
GAGGTTTTCACCGTCATCACCGAAACGCGCGAGACGAAAGGGCCTCGTGATACGCCTATTTTTATAGGTT
AATGTCATGATAATAATGGTTTCTTAGACGTCAGGTGGCACTTTTCGGGGAAATGTGCGCGGAACCCCTA
TTTGTTTATTTTTCTAAATACATTCAAATATGTATCCGCTCATGAGACAATAACCCTGATAAATGCTTCA
ATAATATTGAAAAAGGAAGAGTATGAGTATTCAACATTTCCGTGTCGCCCTTATTCCCTTTTTTGCGGCA
TTTTGCCTTCCTGTTTTTGCTCACCCAGAAACGCTGGTGAAAGTAAAAGATGCTGAAGATCAGTTGGGTG
CACGAGTGGGTTACATCGAACTGGATCTCAACAGCGGTAAGATCCTTGAGAGTTTTCGCCCCGAAGAACG
TTTTCCAATGATGAGCACTTTTAAAGTTCTGCTATGTGGCGCGGTATTATCCCGTATTGACGCCGGGCAA
GAGCAACTCGGTCGCCGCATACACTATTCTCAGAATGACTTGGTTGAGTACTCACCAGTCACAGAAAAGC
ATCTTACGGATGGCATGACAGTAAGAGAATTATGCAGTGCTGCCATAACCATGAGTGATAACACTGCGGC
CAACTTACTTCTGACAACGATCGGAGGACCGAAGGAGCTAACCGCTTTTTTGCACAACATGGGGGATCAT
GTAACTCGCCTTGATCGTTGGGAACCGGAGCTGAATGAAGCCATACCAAACGACGAGCGTGACACCACGA
TGCCTGTAGCAATGGCAACAACGTTGCGCAAACTATTAACTGGCGAACTACTTACTCTAGCTTCCCGGCA
ACAATTAATAGACTGGATGGAGGCGGATAAAGTTGCAGGACCACTTCTGCGCTCGGCCCTTCCGGCTGGC
TGGTTTATTGCTGATAAATCTGGAGCCGGTGAGCGTGGAAGCCGCGGTATCATTGCAGCACTGGGGCCAG
ATGGTAAGCCCTCCCGTATCGTAGTTATCTACACGACGGGGAGTCAGGCAACTATGGATGAACGAAATAG
ACAGATCGCTGAGATAGGTGCCTCACTGATTAAGCATTGGTAACTGTCAGACCAAGTTTACTCATATATA
CTTTAGATTGATTTAAAACTTCATTTTTAATTTAAAAGGATCTAGGTGAAGATCCTTTTTGATAATCTCA
TGACCAAAATCCCTTAACGTGAGTTTTCGTTCCACTGAGCGTCAGACCCCGTAGAAAAGATCAAAGGATC
TTCTTGAGATCCTTTTTTTCTGCGCGTAATCTGCTGCTTGCAAACAAAAAAACCACCGCTACCAGCGGTG
GTTTGTTTGCCGGATCAAGAGCTACCAACTCTTTTTCCGAAGGTAACTGGCTTCAGCAGAGCGCAGATAC
CAAATACTGTTCTTCTAGTGTAGCCGTAGTTAGGCCACCACTTCAAGAACTCTGTAGCACCGCCTACATA
CCTCGCTCTGCTAATCCTGTTACCAGTGGCTGCTGCCAGTGGCGATAAGTCGTGTCTTACCGGGTTGGAC
TCAAGACGATAGTTACCGGATAAGGCGCAGCGGTCGGGCTGAACGGGGGGTTCGTGCACACAGCCCAGCT
TGGAGCGAACGACCTACACCGAACTGAGATACCTACAGCGTGAGCTATGAGAAAGCGCCACGCTTCCCGA
AGGGAGAAAGGCGGACAGGTATCCGGTAAGCGGCAGGGTCGGAACAGGAGAGCGCACGAGGGAGCTTCCA
GGGGGAAACGCCTGGTATCTTTATAGTCCTGTCGGGTTTCGCCACCTCTGACTTGAGCGTCGATTTTTGT
GATGCTCGTCAGGGGGGCGGAGCCTATGGAAAAACGCCAGCAACGCGGCCTTTTTACGGTTCCTGGCCTT
TTGCTGGCCTTTTGCTCACATGTGAGGGCCTATTTCCCATGATTCCTTCATATTTGCATATACGATACAA
GGCTGTTAGAGAGATAATTGGAATTAATTTGACTGTAAACACAAAGATATTAGTACAAAATACGTGACGT
AGAAAGTAATAATTTCTTGGGTAGTTTGCAGTTTTAAAATTATGTTTTAAAATGGACTATCATATGCTTA
CCGTAACTTGAAAGTATTTCGATTTCTTGGCTTTATATATCTTGTGGAAAGGACGAAACACCGTATTTGA
TGAGGAGGAGCCGGTTTTAGAGCTAGAAATAGCAAGTTAAAATAAGGCTAGTCCGTTATCAACTTGAAAA
AGTGGCACCGAGTCGGTGCTTTTTTGTTTTAGAGCTAGAAATAGCAAGTTAAAATAAGGCTAGTCCGTTT
TTAGCGCGTGCGCCAATTCTGCAGACAAATGGCTCTAGAGGTACCCGTTACATAACTTACGGTAAATGGC
CCGCCTGGCTGACCGCCCAACGACCCCCGCCCATTGACGTCAATAGTAACGCCAATAGGGACTTTCCATT
GACGTCAATGGGTGGAGTATTTACGGTAAACTGCCCACTTGGCAGTACATCAAGTGTATCATATGCCAAG
TACGCCCCCTATTGACGTCAATGACGGTAAATGGCCCGCCTGGCATTGTGCCCAGTACATGACCTTATGG
GACTTTCCTACTTGGCAGTACATCTACGTATTAGTCATCGCTATTACCATGGTCGAGGTGAGCCCCACGT
TCTGCTTCACTCTCCCCATCTCCCCCCCCTCCCCACCCCCAATTTTGTATTTATTTATTTTTTAATTATT
TTGTGCAGCGATGGGGGCGGGGGG
Features (pLannotate 1.2.2; 18 found; start..end, strand, type, name):
    163..390     +  intron         hybrid intron: hybrid between chicken β-actin (CBA) and minute virus of mice (MMV) introns (Gray et al., 2011)
    528..2129    +  CDS            Cas9(N): N-terminal portion of Streptococcus pyogenes Cas9 (Zetsche et al., 2015)
   2130..4628    +  CDS            Cas9(C): C-terminal portion of Streptococcus pyogenes Cas9 (Zetsche et al., 2015)
   4629..4676    +  CDS            nucleoplasmin NLS: bipartite nuclear localization signal from nucleoplasmin
   4710..4821    +  polyA_signal   bGH poly(A) signal: bovine growth hormone polyadenylation signal
   4926..5066    +  repeat_region  AAV2 ITR: inverted terminal repeat of adeno-associated virus serotype 2 inverted
   5071..5122    -  misc_feature   bom (fragment): basis of mobility region from pBR322
   5141..5596    +  rep_origin     f1 ori (sequence partly withheld): f1 bacteriophage origin of replication; arrow indicates direction of (+) strand synthesis
   5597..5646    -  misc_feature   bom (fragment): basis of mobility region from pBR322
   5748..5783    -  CDS            rop (fragment): Rop protein, which maintains plasmids at low copy number; rop
   5878..5982    +  promoter       AmpR promoter: bla
   5983..6843    +  CDS            AmpR: β-lactamase; bla; confers resistance to ampicillin, carbenicillin, and related antibiotics
   7014..7602    +  rep_origin     ori: high-copy-number ColE1/pMB1/pBR322/pUC origin of replication
   7664..7904    +  promoter       U6 promoter: RNA polymerase III promoter for human U6 snRNA
   7934..8009    +  misc_RNA       gRNA scaffold: guide RNA scaffold for the Streptococcus pyogenes CRISPR/Cas9 system
   8016..8059    +  misc_RNA       gRNA scaffold (fragment): guide RNA scaffold for the Streptococcus pyogenes CRISPR/Cas9 system
   8106..8391    +  enhancer       CMV enhancer: human cytomegalovirus immediate early enhancer; contains an 18-bp deletion relative to the standard CMV enhancer
   8393..162     +  promoter       chicken β-actin promoter (across the origin): No description available
