[The description below was written by a language model from this plasmid's Addgene catalogue record and pLannotate feature annotations shown in this document.]
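Description:
PX330_MAF1_iso1_1 is a CRISPR/Cas9 plasmid built on the PX330 backbone, an all-in-one mammalian expression vector that delivers both a single guide RNA and Streptococcus pyogenes Cas9 from one molecule. It is propagated in E. coli as a high-copy plasmid through a ColE1/pUC-type origin and selected with ampicillin via the β-lactamase gene under its own promoter. A filamentous phage origin (annotated as f1 in one sequence record and M13 in the other) is also present, along with small pBR322-derived bom and rop fragments and a single AAV2 inverted terminal repeat downstream of the Cas9 cassette. With only one ITR annotated, the plasmid is used as a transfection vector rather than an AAV packaging genome.

The insert is a guide targeting the 3' end of human MAF1 isoform 1, placed between the human U6 RNA polymerase III promoter and the S. pyogenes gRNA scaffold. The second cassette uses a CMV enhancer, chicken β-actin promoter and hybrid CBA/MVM intron to drive Cas9. The annotation software splits Cas9 into contiguous N- and C-terminal portions, but these form one continuous coding sequence, followed by a nucleoplasmin nuclear localization signal and a bovine growth hormone polyadenylation signal.

According to the associated publication, the guide belongs to a CRISPR epitope-tagging ChIP-seq strategy, in which a cut near the end of the coding region of a DNA-binding protein gene allows an epitope tag to be knocked in at the endogenous locus. The donor template for tagging is not part of this plasmid. The two sequence records (8,504 and 8,509 nt) differ only in their start coordinate and by a few bases, and they share the same feature layout.
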