Addgene plasmid #135749: PX330_MAF1_iso1_1
Purpose: Encodes gRNA for 3' target of human MAF1_iso1
Depositing lab: Richard M. Myers. Depositing organization: HudsonAlpha Institute for Biotechnology. Publication: CETCh-seq: CRISPR epitope tagging ChIP-seq of DNA-binding proteins. Savic D, Partridge EC, Newberry KM, Smith SB, Meadows SK, Roberts BS, Mackiewicz M, Mendenhall EM, Myers RM. Genome Res. 2015 Sep 9. 10.1101/gr.193540.115 PubMed 26355004.
Backbone
  Vector backbone: PX330
  Vector type: CRISPR
Growth in bacteria
  Bacterial resistance: Ampicillin, 100 μg/mL
  Growth temperature: 37°C
  Growth strain: DH5alpha
  Copy number: High Copy
Gene/Insert
  Gene/Insert name: MAF1_iso1 gRNA
  gRNA/shRNA sequence: GTATTTGATGAGGAGGAGCCG
  Species: H. sapiens (human)
  Entrez Gene: MAF1
  Promoter: U6
  Cloning method: Restriction Enzyme; 5′ cloning site Unknown (unknown if destroyed)
Terms and licenses: Academic/Nonprofit Terms; Industry Terms: Not Available to Industry
How to cite: PX330_MAF1_iso1_1 was a gift from Richard M. Myers (Addgene plasmid # 135749 ; http://n2t.net/addgene:135749 ; RRID:Addgene_135749)
